>Addgene plasmid #198635 | Annexin A7-TEV-TwinStrep | addgene full sequence | sequence record 393449 | Addgene NGS Result
GTGATTCATTCTGCTAACCAGTAAGGCAACCCCGCCAGCCTAGCCGGGTCCTCAACGACAGGAGCACGAT
CATGCGCACCCGTGGCCAGGACCCAACGCTGCCCGAGATGCGCCGCGTGCGGCTGCTGGAGATGGCGGAC
GCGATGGATATGTTCTGCCAAGGGTTGGTTTGCGCATTCACAGTTCTCCGCAAGAATTGATTGGCTCCAA
TTCTTGGAGTGGTGAATCCGTTAGCGAGGTGCCGCCGGCTTCCATTCAGGTCGAGGTGGCCCGGCTCCAT
GCACCGCGACGCAACGCGGGGAGGCAGACAAGGTATAGGGCGGCGCCTACAATCCATGCCAACCCGTTCC
ATGTGCTCGCCGAGGCGGCATAAATCGCCGTGACGATCAGCGGTCCAATGATCGAAGTTAGGCTGGTAAG
AGCCGCGAGCGATCCTTGAAGCTGTCCCTGATGGTCGTCATCTACCTGCCTGGACAGCATGGCCTGCAAC
GCGGGCATCCCGATGCCGCCGGAAGCGAGAAGAATCATAATGGGGAAGGCCATCCAGCCTCGCGTCGCGA
ACGCCAGCAAGACGTAGCCCAGCGCGTCGGCCGCCATGCCGGCGATAATGGCCTGCTTCTCGCCGAAACG
TTTGGTGGCGGGACCAGTGACGAAGGCTTGAGCGAGGGCGTGCAAGATTCCGAATACCGCAAGCGACAGG
CCGATCATCGTCGCGCTCCAGCGAAAGCGGTCCTCGCCGAAAATGACCCAGAGCGCTGCCGGCACCTGTC
CTACGAGTTGCATGATAAAGAAGACAGTCATAAGTGCGGCGACGATAGTCATGCCCCGCGCCCACCGGAA
GGAGCTGACTGGGTTGAAGGCTCTCAAGGGCATCGGTCGAGATCCCGGTGCCTAATGAGTGAGCTAACTT
ACATTAATTGCGTTGCGCTCACTGCCCGCTTTCCAGTCGGGAAACCTGTCGTGCCAGCTGCATTAATGAA
TCGGCCAACGCGCGGGGAGAGGCGGTTTGCGTATTGGGCGCCAGGGTGGTTTTTCTTTTCACCAGTGAGA
CGGGCAACAGCTGATTGCCCTTCACCGCCTGGCCCTGAGAGAGTTGCAGCAAGCGGTCCACGCTGGTTTG
CCCCAGCAGGCGAAAATCCTGTTTGATGGTGGTTAACGGCGGGATATAACATGAGCTGTCTTCGGTATCG
TCGTATCCCACTACCGAGATATCCGCACCAACGCGCAGCCCGGACTCGGTAATGGCGCGCATTGCGCCCA
GCGCCATCTGATCGTTGGCAACCAGCATCGCAGTGGGAACGATGCCCTCATTCAGCATTTGCATGGTTTG
TTGAAAACCGGACATGGCACTCCAGTCGCCTTCCCGTTCCGCTATCGGCTGAATTTGATTGCGAGTGAGA
TATTTATGCCAGCCAGCCAGACGCAGACGCGCCGAGACAGAACTTAATGGGCCCGCTAACAGCGCGATTT
GCTGGTGACCCAATGCGACCAGATGCTCCACGCCCAGTCGCGTACCGTCTTCATGGGAGAAAATAATACT
GTTGATGGGTGTCTGGTCAGAGACATCAAGAAATAACGCCGGAACATTAGTGCAGGCAGCTTCCACAGCA
ATGGCATCCTGGTCATCCAGCGGATAGTTAATGATCAGCCCACTGACGCGTTGCGCGAGAAGATTGTGCA
CCGCCGCTTTACAGGCTTCGACGCCGCTTCGTTCTACCATCGACACCACCACGCTGGCACCCAGTTGATC
GGCGCGAGATTTAATCGCCGCGACAATTTGCGACGGCGCGTGCAGGGCCAGACTGGAGGTGGCAACGCCA
ATCAGCAACGACTGTTTGCCCGCCAGTTGTTGTGCCACGCGGTTGGGAATGTAATTCAGCTCCGCCATCG
CCGCTTCCACTTTTTCCCGCGTTTTCGCAGAAACGTGGCTGGCCTGGTTCACCACGCGGGAAACGGTCTG
ATAAGAGACACCGGCATACTCTGCGACATCGTATAACGTTACTGGTTTCACATTCACCACCCTGAATTGA
CTCTCTTCCGGGCGCTATCATGCCATACCGCGAAAGGTTTTGCGCCATTCGATGGTGTCCGGGATCTCGA
CGCTCTCCCTTATGCGACTCCTGCATTAGGAAGCAGCCCAGTAGTAGGTTGAGGCCGTTGAGCACCGCCG
CCGCAAGGAATGGTGCATGCAAGGAGATGGCGCCCAACAGTCCCCCGGCCACGGGGCCTGCCACCATACC
CACGCCGAAACAAGCGCTCATGAGCCCGAAGTGGCGAGCCCGATCTTCCCCATCGGTGATGTCGGCGATA
TAGGCGCCAGCAACCGCACCTGTGGCGCCGGTGATGCCGGCCACGATGCGTCCGGCGTAGAGGATCGAGA
TCTCGATCCCGCGAAATTAATACGACTCACTATAGGGGAATTGTGAGCGGATAACAATTCCCCTCTAGAA
ATAATTTTGTTTAACTTTAAGAAGGAGATATACATATGAGCTATCCTGGTTACCCGCCTACCGGCTACCC
TCCGTTTCCGGGATATCCACCCGCCGGTCAAGAAAGCTCGTTCCCGCCGAGCGGGCAGTATCCCTACCCT
AGTGGCTTCCCTCCGATGGGCGGCGGGGCGTATCCGCAAGTCCCGAGCAGTGGTTACCCCGGCGCTGGCG
GATATCCTGCGCCCGGCGGATACCCGGCGCCGGGTGGATATCCGGGTGCGCCACAGCCTGGCGGGGCACC
TAGCTACCCCGGTGTCCCTCCGGGCCAAGGCTTCGGCGTTCCGCCCGGTGGCGCGGGCTTCTCCGGTTAT
CCTCAGCCACCTTCGCAGTCTTACGGCGGCGGCCCCGCTCAAGTACCTCTGCCGGGGGGCTTTCCGGGGG
GACAGATGCCGAGTCAGTATCCGGGCGGTCAGCCGACCTATCCGAGTCAGATTAACACCGATAGCTTTAG
CAGCTATCCGGTGTTTAGCCCGGTGAGCCTGGATTATAGCAGCGAACCGGCGACCGTGACCCAAGTGACC
CAAGGCACCATTCGCCCGGCGGCGAACTTTGATGCGATTCGCGATGCGGAAATTCTGCGCAAAGCTATGA
AGGGCTTCGGTACCGACGAACAAGCGATTGTGGATGTGGTGGCGAACCGCAGCAACGATCAGCGTCAGAA
AATTAAAGCGGCGTTTAAAACGAGCTATGGCAAAGATCTGATTAAAGATCTGAAAAGCGAACTGAGCGGC
AACATGGAAGAACTGATTCTGGCGCTGTTTATGCCGCCGACCTATTATGATGCGTGGAGCTTGCGCAAAG
CGATGCAAGGCGCCGGCACCCAAGAACGCGTGCTGATTGAAATTCTGTGCACCCGCACCAACCAAGAAAT
TCGCGAAATTGTGCGCTGCTATCAGAGCGAATTTGGCCGCGATCTGGAAAAAGATATTCGCTCGGACACA
AGCGGCCACTTCGAACGCCTGCTGGTGAGCATGTGCCAAGGCAACCGCGATGAAAATCAGAGCATTAACC
ATCAGATGGCGCAAGAAGATGCGCAGCGCCTGTATCAAGCGGGCGAAGGCCGCCTGGGCACCGACGAGAG
CTGTTTTAACATGATTCTGGCGACCCGCAGCTTCCCGCAGCTGCGCGCGACCATGGAAGCGTATAGCCGC
ATGGCGAACCGCGATCTGCTGAGCAGCGTGAGCCGCGAATTTAGCGGGTACGTCGAGAGCGGCCTGAAAA
CCATTCTGCAGTGCGCGCTGAACCGCCCGGCGTTTTTTGCGGAACGCCTGTATTATGCCATGAAGGGGGC
TGGCACAGATGATAGCACCCTGGTGCGCATTGTGGTGACCCGCAGCGAAATTGATCTGGTGCAGATTAAA
CAGATGTTTGCGCAGATGTATCAGAAAACCCTGGGCACCATGATTGCGGGAGACACGAGCGGCGATTATC
GCCGCCTGCTGCTGGCGATTGTGGGCAGCGGCAGCGAAAACCTGTATTTTCAAGGCAGCGGCAGCGGCTC
GGGCAGCGCGTGGAGCCATCCGCAGTTTGAAAAAGGAGGCGGAAGTGGCGGCGGTAGCGGCGGATCAGCG
TGGAGCCATCCGCAGTTTGAAAAATAAGGATCCGGCTGCTAACAAAGCCCGAAAGGAAGCTGAGTTGGCT
GCTGCCACCGCTGAGCAATAACTAGCATAACCCCTTGGGGCCTCTAAACGGGTCTTGAGGGGTTTTTTGC
TGAAAGGAGGAACTATATCCGGATATCCCGCAAGAGGCCCGGCAGTACCGGCATAACCAAGCCTATGCCT
ACAGCATCCAGGGTGACGGTGCCGAGGATGACGATGAGCGCATTGTTAGATTTCATACACGGTGCCTGAC
TGCGTTAGCAATTTAACTGTGATAAACTACCGCATTAAAGCTTATCGATGATAAGCTGTCAAACATGAGA
ATTCTTGAAGACGAAAGGGCCTCGTGATACGCCTATTTTTATAGGTTAATGTCATGATAATAATGGTTTC
TTAGACGTCAGGTGGCACTTTTCGGGGAAATGTGCGCGGAACCCCTATTTGTTTATTTTTCTAAATACAT
TCAAATATGTATCCGCTCATGAGACAATAACCCTGATAAATGCTTCAATAATATTGAAAAAGGAAGAGTA
TGAGTATTCAACATTTCCGTGTCGCCCTTATTCCCTTTTTTGCGGCATTTTGCCTTCCTGTTTTTGCTCA
CCCAGAAACGCTGGTGAAAGTAAAAGATGCTGAAGATCAGTTGGGTGCACGAGTGGGTTACATCGAACTG
GATCTCAACAGCGGTAAGATCCTTGAGAGTTTTCGCCCCGAAGAACGTTTTCCAATGATGAGCACTTTTA
AAGTTCTGCTATGTGGCGCGGTATTATCCCGTGTTGACGCCGGGCAAGAGCAACTCGGTCGCCGCATACA
CTATTCTCAGAATGACTTGGTTGAGTACTCACCAGTCACAGAAAAGCATCTTACGGATGGCATGACAGTA
AGAGAATTATGCAGTGCTGCCATAACCATGAGTGATAACACTGCGGCCAACTTACTTCTGACAACGATCG
GAGGACCGAAGGAGCTAACCGCTTTTTTGCACAACATGGGGGATCATGTAACTCGCCTTGATCGTTGGGA
ACCGGAGCTGAATGAAGCCATACCAAACGACGAGCGTGACACCACGATGCCTGCAGCAATGGCAACAACG
TTGCGCAAACTATTAACTGGCGAACTACTTACTCTAGCTTCCCGGCAACAATTAATAGACTGGATGGAGG
CGGATAAAGTTGCAGGACCACTTCTGCGCTCGGCCCTTCCGGCTGGCTGGTTTATTGCTGATAAATCTGG
AGCCGGTGAGCGTGGGTCTCGCGGTATCATTGCAGCACTGGGGCCAGATGGTAAGCCCTCCCGTATCGTA
GTTATCTACACGACGGGGAGTCAGGCAACTATGGATGAACGAAATAGACAGATCGCTGAGATAGGTGCCT
CACTGATTAAGCATTGGTAACTGTCAGACCAAGTTTACTCATATATACTTTAGATTGATTTAAAACTTCA
TTTTTAATTTAAAAGGATCTAGGTGAAGATCCTTTTTGATAATCTCATGACCAAAATCCCTTAACGTGAG
TTTTCGTTCCACTGAGCGTCAGACCCCGTAGAAAAGATCAAAGGATCTTCTTGAGATCCTTTTTTTCTGC
GCGTAATCTGCTGCTTGCAAACAAAAAAACCACCGCTACCAGCGGTGGTTTGTTTGCCGGATCAAGAGCT
ACCAACTCTTTTTCCGAAGGTAACTGGCTTCAGCAGAGCGCAGATACCAAATACTGTCCTTCTAGTGTAG
CCGTAGTTAGGCCACCACTTCAAGAACTCTGTAGCACCGCCTACATACCTCGCTCTGCTAATCCTGTTAC
CAGTGGCTGCTGCCAGTGGCGATAAGTCGTGTCTTACCGGGTTGGACTCAAGACGATAGTTACCGGATAA
GGCGCAGCGGTCGGGCTGAACGGGGGGTTCGTGCACACAGCCCAGCTTGGAGCGAACGACCTACACCGAA
CTGAGATACCTACAGCGTGAGCTATGAGAAAGCGCCACGCTTCCCGAAGGGAGAAAGGCGGACAGGTATC
CGGTAAGCGGCAGGGTCGGAACAGGAGAGCGCACGAGGGAGCTTCCAGGGGGAAACGCCTGGTATCTTTA
TAGTCCTGTCGGGTTTCGCCACCTCTGACTTGAGCGTCGATTTTTGTGATGCTCGTCAGGGGGGCGGAGC
CTATGGAAAAACGCCAGCAACGCGGCCTTTTTACGGTTCCTGGCCTTTTGCTGGCCTTTTGCTCACATGT
TCTTTCCTGCGTTATCCCCTGATTCTGTGGATAACCGTATTACCGCCTTTGAGTGAGCTGATACCGCTCG
CCGCAGCCGAACGACCGAGCGCAGCGAGTCAGTGAGCGAGGAAGCGGAAGAGCGCCTGATGCGGTATTTT
CTCCTTACGCATCTGTGCGGTATTTCACACCGCAATGGTGCACTCTCAGTACAATCTGCTCTGATGCCGC
ATAGTTAAGCCAGTATACACTCCGCTATCGCTACGTGACTGGGTCATGGCTGCGCCCCGACACCCGCCAA
CACCCGCTGACGCGCCCTGACGGGCTTGTCTGCTCCCGGCATCCGCTTACAGACAAGCTGTGACCGTCTC
CGGGAGCTGCATGTGTCAGAGGTTTTCACCGTCATCACCGAAACGCGCGAGGCAGCTGCGGTAAAGCTCA
TCAGCGTGGTCGTGAAGCGATTCACAGATGTCTGCCTGTTCATCCGCGTCCAGCTCGTTGAGTTTCTCCA
GAAGCGTTAATGTCTGGCTTCTGATAAAGCGGGCCATGTTAAGGGCGGTTTTTTCCTGTTTGGTCACTGA
TGCCTCCGTGTAAGGGGGATTTCTGTTCATGGGGGTAATGATACCGATGAAACGAGAGAGGATGCTCACG
ATACGGGTTACTGATGATGAACATGCCCGGTTACTGGAACGTTGTGAGGGTAAACAACTGGCGGTATGGA
TGCGGCGGGACCAGAGAAAAATCACTCAGGGTCAATGCCAGCGCTTCGTTAATACAGATGTAGGTGTTCC
ACAGGGTAGCCAGCAGCATCCTGCGATGCAGATCCGGAACATAATGGTGCAGGGCGCTGACTTCCGCGTT
TCCAGACTTTACGAAACACGGAAACCGAAGACCATTCATGTTGTTGCTCAGGTCGCAGACGTTTTGCAGC
AGCAGTCGCTTCACGTTCGCTCGCGTATCG
Features (pLannotate 1.2.2; 21 found; start..end, strand, type, name):
    256..880     -  CDS            TcR (fragment): tetracycline efflux protein; tet; confers resistance to tetracycline
    895..916     -  protein_bind   CAP binding site: CAP binding activates transcription in the presence of cAMP. E. coli catabolite activator protein
    929..2011    -  CDS            lacI: lac repressor; lacI; The lac repressor binds to the lac operator to inhibit transcription in E. coli. This inhibition can be relieved by adding lactose or isopropyl-β-D-thiogalactopyranoside (IPTG).
   2012..2089    -  promoter       lacI promoter: lacI
   2097..2376    -  CDS            TcR (fragment): tetracycline efflux protein; tet; confers resistance to tetracycline
   2398..2416    +  promoter       T7 promoter: promoter for bacteriophage T7 RNA polymerase
   2417..2441    +  protein_bind   lac operator: The lac repressor binds to the lac operator to inhibit transcription in E. coli. This inhibition can be relieved by adding lactose or isopropyl-β-D-thiogalactopyranoside (IPTG). lac repressor encoded by lacI
   2456..2478    +  RBS            RBS: efficient ribosome binding site from bacteriophage T7 gene 10 (Olins and Rangwala, 1989)
   2486..3946    +  CDS            ANXA7: ANXA7_HUMAN - Also known as ANX7, SNX. Experimental evidence at protein level: Swiss-Prot protein existence level 1. Calcium/phospholipid-binding protein which promotes membrane fusion and is involved in exocytosis. From Homo sapiens (Human).
   3956..3972    +  CDS            TEV site (fragment): tobacco etch virus (TEV) protease recognition and cleavage site
   4055..4077    +  CDS            Twin-Strep-tag (fragment): two Strep-Tag®II moieties connected by a linker for enhanced binding to Strep-Tactin®, an engineered form of streptavidin (Schmidt et al., 2013)
   4095..4144    +  CDS            SET1 (fragment): solubility-enhancement tag derived from T7 phage gene 10B
   4152..4199    +  terminator     T7 terminator: transcription terminator for bacteriophage T7 RNA polymerase
   4222..4326    -  CDS            TcR (fragment): tetracycline efflux protein; tet; confers resistance to tetracycline
   4374..4402    -  promoter       tet promoter: E. coli promoter for tetracycline efflux protein gene
   4515..4619    +  promoter       AmpR promoter: bla
   4620..5480    +  CDS            AmpR: β-lactamase; bla; confers resistance to ampicillin, carbenicillin, and related antibiotics
   5651..6239    +  rep_origin     ori: high-copy-number ColE1/pMB1/pBR322/pUC origin of replication
   6425..6564    -  misc_feature   bom: basis of mobility region from pBR322
   6666..6857    -  CDS            rop: Rop protein, which maintains plasmids at low copy number; rop
   6874..14      +  CDS            YPB1_ECOLX (across the origin): Protein predicted: Swiss-Prot protein existence level 4. From Escherichia coli.
