[The description below was written by a language model from this plasmid's Addgene catalogue record and pLannotate feature annotations shown in this document.]
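Description:
Annexin A7-TEV-TwinStrep is a bacterial expression plasmid built on the pET-11a backbone for producing recombinant human annexin A7 (ANXA7, also called synexin) in E. coli. The plasmid is about 7.2 kb and is selected with ampicillin through the β-lactamase gene. It replicates from a pBR322-type origin accompanied by the bom region and the rop gene, which keeps copy number low, in line with the catalogue's low-copy designation. Several disrupted tetracycline-resistance fragments and the tet promoter appear in the feature table; these are pBR322-derived remnants typical of pET backbones and are not functional markers.

The ANXA7 coding sequence was cloned between NdeI and BamHI sites, downstream of a T7 promoter with an adjacent lac operator and the T7 gene 10 ribosome binding site, and is followed by the T7 terminator. A plasmid-borne lacI gene supplies the repressor, so expression depends on T7 RNA polymerase from a suitable host strain and can be induced with IPTG. At its C terminus the protein carries a TEV protease recognition site, a glycine-serine linker and a dual (Twin) Strep tag. This allows affinity capture on Strep-Tactin resin and then proteolytic removal of the tag. The short "SET1" fragment annotated just before the terminator probably reflects T7 gene 10-derived backbone sequence rather than a deliberate fusion partner.

According to the record, the construct is used to prepare annexin A7 for studies of its fibrillization and lipid binding. The associated publication concerns phase separation and fibril formation mediated by the protein's proline-rich domain.
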