Addgene plasmid #198635: Annexin A7-TEV-TwinStrep
Purpose: Annexin A7 fibrillization and lipid binding
Depositing lab: Lalit Deshmukh. Depositing organization: University of California, San Diego (UCSD). Publication: Phase Separation and Fibrillization of Human Annexin A7 Are Mediated by Its Proline-Rich Domain. Yu C, Nelson SL, Meisl G, Ghirlando R, Deshmukh L. Biochemistry. 2023 Oct 3. doi: 10.1021/acs.biochem.3c00349. PubMed 37788367.
Backbone
  Vector backbone: pET-11a
  Backbone size w/o insert (bp): 5641
  Total vector size (bp): 7243
  Vector type: Bacterial Expression
Growth in bacteria
  Bacterial resistance: Ampicillin, 100 μg/mL
  Growth temperature: 37°C
  Growth strain: DH5alpha
  Copy number: Low Copy
Gene/Insert
  Gene/Insert name: Annexin A7 (alt names: ANX7; Synexin)
  Species: H. sapiens (human)
  Insert size (bp): 1602
  Entrez Gene: ANXA7 (a.k.a. ANX7, SNX, SYNEXIN)
  Tag / fusion protein: TEV-GS-Dual Strep (C terminal on insert)
  Cloning method: Restriction Enzyme; 5′ cloning site Ndel (unknown if destroyed); 3′ cloning site BamHI (unknown if destroyed)
  Sequencing primers: 5′ T7; 3′ T7 terminator
Terms and licenses: Academic/Nonprofit Terms; Industry Terms: Not Available to Industry
How to cite: Annexin A7-TEV-TwinStrep was a gift from Lalit Deshmukh (Addgene plasmid # 198635 ; http://n2t.net/addgene:198635 ; RRID:Addgene_198635)
