>Addgene plasmid #198635 | Annexin A7-TEV-TwinStrep | depositor partial sequence | sequence record 384921 | annexin a7 insert sequence
ATGAGCTATCCTGGTTACCCGCCTACCGGCTACCCTCCGTTTCCGGGATATCCACCCGCCGGTCAAGAAA
GCTCGTTCCCGCCGAGCGGGCAGTATCCCTACCCTAGTGGCTTCCCTCCGATGGGCGGCGGGGCGTATCC
GCAAGTCCCGAGCAGTGGTTACCCCGGCGCTGGCGGATATCCTGCGCCCGGCGGATACCCGGCGCCGGGT
GGATATCCGGGTGCGCCACAGCCTGGCGGGGCACCTAGCTACCCCGGTGTCCCTCCGGGCCAAGGCTTCG
GCGTTCCGCCCGGTGGCGCGGGCTTCTCCGGTTATCCTCAGCCACCTTCGCAGTCTTACGGCGGCGGCCC
CGCTCAAGTACCTCTGCCGGGGGGCTTTCCGGGGGGACAGATGCCGAGTCAGTATCCGGGCGGTCAGCCG
ACCTATCCGAGTCAGATTAACACCGATAGCTTTAGCAGCTATCCGGTGTTTAGCCCGGTGAGCCTGGATT
ATAGCAGCGAACCGGCGACCGTGACCCAAGTGACCCAAGGCACCATTCGCCCGGCGGCGAACTTTGATGC
GATTCGCGATGCGGAAATTCTGCGCAAAGCTATGAAGGGCTTCGGTACCGACGAACAAGCGATTGTGGAT
GTGGTGGCGAACCGCAGCAACGATCAGCGTCAGAAAATTAAAGCGGCGTTTAAAACGAGCTATGGCAAAG
ATCTGATTAAAGATCTGAAAAGCGAACTGAGCGGCAACATGGAAGAACTGATTCTGGCGCTGTTTATGCC
GCCGACCTATTATGATGCGTGGAGCTTGCGCAAAGCGATGCAAGGCGCCGGCACCCAAGAACGCGTGCTG
ATTGAAATTCTGTGCACCCGCACCAACCAAGAAATTCGCGAAATTGTGCGCTGCTATCAGAGCGAATTTG
GCCGCGATCTGGAAAAAGATATTCGCTCGGACACAAGCGGCCACTTCGAACGCCTGCTGGTGAGCATGTG
CCAAGGCAACCGCGATGAAAATCAGAGCATTAACCATCAGATGGCGCAAGAAGATGCGCAGCGCCTGTAT
CAAGCGGGCGAAGGCCGCCTGGGCACCGACGAGAGCTGTTTTAACATGATTCTGGCGACCCGCAGCTTCC
CGCAGCTGCGCGCGACCATGGAAGCGTATAGCCGCATGGCGAACCGCGATCTGCTGAGCAGCGTGAGCCG
CGAATTTAGCGGGTACGTCGAGAGCGGCCTGAAAACCATTCTGCAGTGCGCGCTGAACCGCCCGGCGTTT
TTTGCGGAACGCCTGTATTATGCCATGAAGGGGGCTGGCACAGATGATAGCACCCTGGTGCGCATTGTGG
TGACCCGCAGCGAAATTGATCTGGTGCAGATTAAACAGATGTTTGCGCAGATGTATCAGAAAACCCTGGG
CACCATGATTGCGGGAGACACGAGCGGCGATTATCGCCGCCTGCTGCTGGCGATTGTGGGCAGCGGCAGC
GAAAACCTGTATTTTCAAGGCAGCGGCAGCGGCTCGGGCAGCGCGTGGAGCCATCCGCAGTTTGAAAAAG
GAGGCGGAAGTGGCGGCGGTAGCGGCGGATCAGCGTGGAGCCATCCGCAGTTTGAAAAATAA
